Addgene plasmid #169489: pVH17-Tier1-PhCMV-myr
Purpose: Tier-1 vector encoding PhCMV-driven myristoylation (myr) signal peptide expression (PhCMV-myr-pA).
Depositing lab: Martin Fussenegger. Depositing organization: ETH Zurich (Swiss Federal Institute of Technology). Publication: A versatile plasmid architecture for mammalian synthetic biology (VAMSyB). Haellman V, Strittmatter T, Bertschi A, Stucheli P, Fussenegger M. Metab Eng. 2021 Jul;66:41-50. doi: 10.1016/j.ymben.2021.04.003. Epub 2021 Apr 18. PubMed 33857582.
Backbone
  Vector backbone: pMM1 (pcDNA3.1-based)
  Backbone size w/o insert (bp): 4435
  Vector type: Mammalian Expression
  Selectable markers: Neomycin (select with G418)
Growth in bacteria
  Bacterial resistance: Ampicillin, 100 μg/mL
  Growth temperature: 37°C
  Growth strain: DH5alpha
  Copy number: High Copy
Gene/Insert
  Gene/Insert name: PCMV-driven myrisoylation signal (alt name: PCMV-myr)
  Species: H. sapiens (human)
  Promoter: PhCMV
  Cloning method: Restriction Enzyme; 5′ cloning site Unknown (unknown if destroyed)
  Sequencing primers: 5′ AmpStart; 3′ BGH-rev
Terms and licenses: Academic/Nonprofit Terms; Industry Terms: Not Available to Industry
How to cite: pVH17-Tier1-PhCMV-myr was a gift from Martin Fussenegger (Addgene plasmid # 169489 ; http://n2t.net/addgene:169489 ; RRID:Addgene_169489)
