[The description below was written by a language model from this plasmid's Addgene catalogue record and pLannotate feature annotations shown in this document.]
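Description:
pVH17-Tier1-PhCMV-myr is a mammalian expression plasmid built on pMM1, a pcDNA3.1-derived backbone, and it serves as a Tier-1 building-block vector in the VAMSyB modular plasmid architecture for mammalian synthetic biology. It is maintained in E. coli at high copy through a ColE1/pUC-type origin with ampicillin selection from the β-lactamase gene and its promoter. An f1 origin is also present, which in principle permits single-stranded DNA production. For selection in mammalian cells, an SV40 enhancer/early promoter drives the neomycin phosphotransferase gene, terminated by an SV40 polyadenylation signal, conferring G418 resistance. The sequenced record is 5,211 nt.

The payload is a compact expression unit described as PhCMV-myr-pA. The human cytomegalovirus immediate-early enhancer and promoter are followed by a T7 promoter, a short interval of roughly 120 nt, and the bovine growth hormone polyadenylation signal. The myristoylation signal itself is not annotated in the feature table, but it presumably sits in that unannotated gap between the T7 promoter and the bGH terminator, consistent with a short peptide-coding sequence. A myristoylation signal is an N-terminal motif that directs lipid modification and anchoring of a protein to membranes, so this plasmid most plausibly provides a promoter-plus-tag module to which coding sequences can be fused for membrane targeting, although the record does not spell out the downstream assembly scheme. Several small annotated fragments (HIV-1 LTR, ble, lacI, the lac promoter/operator region and a partial SV40 promoter) appear to be backbone remnants or short similarity hits rather than functional elements.
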