Features (pLannotate 1.2.2; 18 found; start..end, strand, type, name):
    176..479     +  enhancer       CMV enhancer: human cytomegalovirus immediate early enhancer
    480..683     +  promoter       CMV promoter: human cytomegalovirus (CMV) immediate early promoter
    679..712     +  LTR            5' LTR (truncated) (fragment): truncated 5' long terminal repeat (LTR) from HIV-1
    728..746     +  promoter       T7 promoter: promoter for bacteriophage T7 RNA polymerase
    868..1092    +  polyA_signal   bGH poly(A) signal: bovine growth hormone polyadenylation signal
   1096..1117    +  promoter       SV40 promoter (fragment): SV40 enhancer and early promoter
   1138..1566    +  rep_origin     f1 ori (sequence partly withheld): f1 bacteriophage origin of replication; arrow indicates direction of (+) strand synthesis
   1580..1909    +  promoter       SV40 promoter: SV40 enhancer and early promoter
   1976..2767    +  CDS            neo: KKA2_KLEPN - Also known as kan, nptII. Experimental evidence at protein level: Swiss-Prot protein existence level 1. Resistance to kanamycin, neomycin, paromomycin, ribostamycin, butirosin and gentamicin B. From Klebsiella pneumoniae.
   2791..2949    +  CDS            ble (fragment): BLE_KLEPN - Experimental evidence at protein level: Swiss-Prot protein existence level 1. Binding protein with a strong affinity to the bleomycin family of antibiotics. Binds to CL990; an antimitotic-antibiotic compound. From Klebsiella pneumoniae.
   2944..3065    +  polyA_signal   SV40 poly(A) signal: SV40 polyadenylation signal
   3138..3154    -  protein_bind   lac operator: The lac repressor binds to the lac operator to inhibit transcription in E. coli. This inhibition can be relieved by adding lactose or isopropyl-β-D-thiogalactopyranoside (IPTG). lac repressor encoded by lacI
   3162..3192    -  promoter       lac promoter: promoter for the E. coli lac operon
   3207..3228    -  protein_bind   CAP binding site: CAP binding activates transcription in the presence of cAMP. E. coli catabolite activator protein
   3241..3333    -  CDS            lacI (fragment): lac repressor; lacI; The lac repressor binds to the lac operator to inhibit transcription in E. coli. This inhibition can be relieved by adding lactose or isopropyl-β-D-thiogalactopyranoside (IPTG).
   3516..4104    -  rep_origin     ori: high-copy-number ColE1/pMB1/pBR322/pUC origin of replication
   4275..5135    -  CDS            AmpR: β-lactamase; bla; confers resistance to ampicillin, carbenicillin, and related antibiotics
   5136..29      -  promoter       AmpR promoter (across the origin): bla
>Addgene plasmid #169489 | pVH17-Tier1-PhCMV-myr | addgene full sequence | sequence record 364217 | Addgene NGS Result
TAGAAAAATAAACAAATAGGGGTTCCGCGCACATTTCCCCGAAAAGTGCCACCTGACGTCGACGGATCGG
GAGATCTCCACGCGTGGTACCCTCGAGTTGACATTGATTATTGAGTAGTTATTAATAGTAATCAATTACG
GGGTCATTAGTTCATAGCCCATATATGGAGTTCCGCGTTACATAACTTACGGTAAATGGCCCGCCTGGCT
GACCGCCCAACGACCCCCGCCCATTGACGTCAATAATGACGTATGTTCCCATAGTAACGCCAATAGGGAC
TTTCCATTGACGTCAATGGGTGGAGTATTTACGGTAAACTGCCCACTTGGCAGTACATCAAGTGTATCAT
ATGCCAAGTACGCCCCCTATTGACGTCAATGACGGTAAATGGCCCGCCTGGCATTATGCCCAGTACATGA
CCTTATGGGACTTTCCTACTTGGCAGTACATCTACGTATTAGTCATCGCTATTACCATGGTGATGCGGTT
TTGGCAGTACATCAATGGGCGTGGATAGCGGTTTGACTCACGGGGATTTCCAAGTCTCCACCCCATTGAC
GTCAATGGGAGTTTGTTTTGGCACCAAAATCAACGGGACTTTCCAAAATGTCGTAACAACTCCGCCCCAT
TGACGCAAATGGGCGGTAGGCGTGTACGGTGGGAGGTCTATATAAGCAGAGCTCTCTGGCTAACTAGAGA
ACCCACTGCTTACTGGCTTATCGAAATTAATACGACTCACTATAGGGAGACCCAAGCTGTTCGAAGCGGA
ATTCACCATGGGTTGCATCAACTCAAAACGAAAAGACGCTAGCGGATCCACCGGTGTCTAGAAAGCTTTG
AGGCCGGCCTGCAGGGATCAGCCTCGACTGTGCCTTCTAGTTGCCAGCCATCTGTTGTTTGCCCCTCCCC
CGTGCCTTCCTTGACCCTGGAAGGTGCCACTCCCACTGTCCTTTCCTAATAAAATGAGGAAATTGCATCG
CATTGTCTGAGTAGGTGTCATTCTATTCTGGGGGGTGGGGTGGGGCAGGACAGCAAGGGGGAGGATTGGG
AAGACAATAGCAGGCATGCTGGGGATGCGGTGGGCTCTATGGCTTCTGAGGCGGAAAGAACCAGCTGGGG
CTCTAGGGGGTATCCCC
[124 nt withheld, positions 1138-1261]
C
[91 nt withheld, positions 1263-1353]
A
[49 nt withheld, positions 1355-1403]
CCTTTGACGTTGGAGTCCACGTTCTTT
[37 nt withheld, positions 1431-1467]
ACCCTATCTCGGTCTATTCTTTTGATTTATAAGGGATTTTGCCGATTTCGGCCTATTGGTTAAAAAATGA
GCTGATTTAACAAAAATTTAACGCGAATTAATTCTGTGGAATGTGTGTCAGTTAGGGTGTGGAAAGTCCC
CAGGCTCCCCAGCAGGCAGAAGTATGCAAAGCATGCATCTCAATTAGTCAGCAACCAGGTGTGGAAAGTC
CCCAGGCTCCCCAGCAGGCAGAAGTATGCAAAGCATGCATCTCAATTAGTCAGCAACCATAGTCCCGCCC
CTAACTCCGCCCATCCCGCCCCTAACTCCGCCCAGTTCCGCCCATTCTCCGCCCCATGGCTGACTAATTT
TTTTTATTTATGCAGAGGCCGAGGCCGCCTCTGCCTCTGAGCTATTCCAGAAGTAGTGAGGAGGCTTTTT
TGGAGGCCTAGGCTTTTGCAAAAAGCTCCCGGGAGCTTGTATATCCATTTTCGGATCTGATCAAGAGACA
GGATGAGGATCGTTTCGCATGATTGAACAAGATGGATTGCACGCAGGTTCTCCGGCCGCTTGGGTGGAGA
GGCTATTCGGCTATGACTGGGCACAACAGACAATCGGCTGCTCTGATGCCGCCGTGTTCCGGCTGTCAGC
GCAGGGGCGCCCGGTTCTTTTTGTCAAGACCGACCTGTCCGGTGCCCTGAATGAACTGCAGGACGAGGCA
GCGCGGCTATCGTGGCTGGCCACGACGGGCGTTCCTTGCGCAGCTGTGCTCGACGTTGTCACTGAAGCGG
GAAGGGACTGGCTGCTATTGGGCGAAGTGCCGGGGCAGGATCTCCTGTCATCTCACCTTGCTCCTGCCGA
GAAAGTATCCATCATGGCTGATGCAATGCGGCGGCTGCATACGCTTGATCCGGCTACCTGCCCATTCGAC
CACCAAGCGAAACATCGCATCGAGCGAGCACGTACTCGGATGGAAGCCGGTCTTGTCGATCAGGATGATC
TGGACGAAGAGCATCAGGGGCTCGCGCCAGCCGAACTGTTCGCCAGGCTCAAGGCGCGCATGCCCGACGG
CGAGGATCTCGTCGTGACCCATGGCGATGCCTGCTTGCCGAATATCATGGTGGAAAATGGCCGCTTTTCT
GGATTCATCGACTGTGGCCGGCTGGGTGTGGCGGACCGCTATCAGGACATAGCGTTGGCTACCCGTGATA
TTGCTGAAGAGCTTGGCGGCGAATGGGCTGACCGCTTCCTCGTGCTTTACGGTATCGCCGCTCCCGATTC
GCAGCGCATCGCCTTCTATCGCCTTCTTGACGAGTTCTTCTGAGCGGGACTCTGGGGTTCGAAATGACCG
ACCAAGCGACGCCCAACCTGCCATCACGAGATTTCGATTCCACCGCCGCCTTCTATGAAAGGTTGGGCTT
CGGAATCGTTTTCCGGGACGCCGGCTGGATGATCCTCCAGCGCGGGGATCTCATGCTGGAGTTCTTCGCC
CACCCCAACTTGTTTATTGCAGCTTATAATGGTTACAAATAAAGCAATAGCATCACAAATTTCACAAATA
AAGCATTTTTTTCACTGCATTCTAGTTGTGGTTTGTCCAAACTCATCAATGTATCTTATCATGTCTGTAT
ACCGTCGACCTCTAGCTAGAGCTTGGCGTAATCATGGTCATAGCTGTTTCCTGTGTGAAATTGTTATCCG
CTCACAATTCCACACAACATACGAGCCGGAAGCATAAAGTGTAAAGCCTGGGGTGCCTAATGAGTGAGCT
AACTCACATTAATTGCGTTGCGCTCACTGCCCGCTTTCCAGTCGGGAAACCTGTCGTGCCAGCTGCATTA
ATGAATCGGCCAACGCGCGGGGAGAGGCGGTTTGCGTATTGGGCGCTCTTCCGCTTCCTCGCTCACTGAC
TCGCTGCGCTCGGTCGTTCGGCTGCGGCGAGCGGTATCAGCTCACTCAAAGGCGGTAATACGGTTATCCA
CAGAATCAGGGGATAACGCAGGAAAGAACATGTGAGCAAAAGGCCAGCAAAAGGCCAGGAACCGTAAAAA
GGCCGCGTTGCTGGCGTTTTTCCATAGGCTCCGCCCCCCTGACGAGCATCACAAAAATCGACGCTCAAGT
CAGAGGTGGCGAAACCCGACAGGACTATAAAGATACCAGGCGTTTCCCCCTGGAAGCTCCCTCGTGCGCT
CTCCTGTTCCGACCCTGCCGCTTACCGGATACCTGTCCGCCTTTCTCCCTTCGGGAAGCGTGGCGCTTTC
TCATAGCTCACGCTGTAGGTATCTCAGTTCGGTGTAGGTCGTTCGCTCCAAGCTGGGCTGTGTGCACGAA
CCCCCCGTTCAGCCCGACCGCTGCGCCTTATCCGGTAACTATCGTCTTGAGTCCAACCCGGTAAGACACG
ACTTATCGCCACTGGCAGCAGCCACTGGTAACAGGATTAGCAGAGCGAGGTATGTAGGCGGTGCTACAGA
GTTCTTGAAGTGGTGGCCTAACTACGGCTACACTAGAAGAACAGTATTTGGTATCTGCGCTCTGCTGAAG
CCAGTTACCTTCGGAAAAAGAGTTGGTAGCTCTTGATCCGGCAAACAAACCACCGCTGGTAGCGGTGGTT
TTTTTGTTTGCAAGCAGCAGATTACGCGCAGAAAAAAAGGATCTCAAGAAGATCCTTTGATCTTTTCTAC
GGGGTCTGACGCTCAGTGGAACGAAAACTCACGTTAAGGGATTTTGGTCATGAGATTATCAAAAAGGATC
TTCACCTAGATCCTTTTAAATTAAAAATGAAGTTTTAAATCAATCTAAAGTATATATGAGTAAACTTGGT
CTGACAGTTACCAATGCTTAATCAGTGAGGCACCTATCTCAGCGATCTGTCTATTTCGTTCATCCATAGT
TGCCTGACTCCCCGTCGTGTAGATAACTACGATACGGGAGGGCTTACCATCTGGCCCCAGTGCTGCAATG
ATACCGCGAGACCCACGCTCACCGGCTCCAGATTTATCAGCAATAAACCAGCCAGCCGGAAGGGCCGAGC
GCAGAAGTGGTCCTGCAACTTTATCCGCCTCCATCCAGTCTATTAATTGTTGCCGGGAAGCTAGAGTAAG
TAGTTCGCCAGTTAATAGTTTGCGCAACGTTGTTGCCATTGCTACAGGCATCGTGGTGTCACGCTCGTCG
TTTGGTATGGCTTCATTCAGCTCCGGTTCCCAACGATCAAGGCGAGTTACATGATCCCCCATGTTGTGCA
AAAAAGCGGTTAGCTCCTTCGGTCCTCCGATCGTTGTCAGAAGTAAGTTGGCCGCAGTGTTATCACTCAT
TGTTATGGCAGCACTGCATAATTCTCTTACTGTCATGCCATCCGTAAGATGCTTTTCTGTGACTGGTGAG
TACTCAACCAAGTCATTCTGAGAATAGTGTATGCGGCGACCGAGTTGCTCTTGCCCGGCGTCAATACGGG
ATAATACCGCGCCACATAGCAGAACTTTAAAAGTGCTCATCATTGGAAAACGTTCTTCGGGGCGAAAACT
CTCAAGGATCTTACCGCTGTTGAGATCCAGTTCGATGTAACCCACTCGTGCACCCAACTGATCTTCAGCA
TCTTTTACTTTCACCAGCGTTTCTGGGTGAGCAAAAACAGGAAGGCAAAATGCCGCAAAAAAGGGAATAA
GGGCGACACGGAAATGTTGAATACTCATACTCTTCCTTTTTCAATATTATTGAAGCATTTATCAGGGTTA
TTGTCTCATGAGCGGATACATATTTGAATGTATT
